Addgene plasmid #196601: eTd-CBE
Purpose: Mammalian expression of eTd-CBE
Depositing lab: Dali Li. Publication: Re-engineering the adenine deaminase TadA-8e for efficient and specific CRISPR-based cytosine base editing. Chen L, Zhu B, Ru G, Meng H, Yan Y, Hong M, Zhang D, Luan C, Zhang S, Wu H, Gao H, Bai S, Li C, Ding R, Xue N, Lei Z, Chen Y, Guan Y, Siwko S, Cheng Y, Song G, Wang L, Yi C, Liu M, Li D. Nat Biotechnol. 2022 Nov 10. doi: 10.1038/s41587-022-01532-7. PubMed 36357717.
Backbone
  Vector backbone: pCMV
  Vector type: Mammalian Expression
Growth in bacteria
  Bacterial resistance: Ampicillin, 100 μg/mL
  Growth temperature: 37°C
  Growth strain: DH5alpha
  Copy number: High Copy
Gene/Insert
  Gene/Insert name: bpNLS-TadA-8e (N46L)-nSpCas9-bpNLS-P2A-UGI-bpNLS
  Insert size (bp): 5379
  Tag / fusion protein: 6*His (C terminal on backbone)
  Cloning method: Gibson Cloning
  Sequencing primers: 5′ CMV-Forward; 3′ BGH-Reverse
Terms and licenses: Academic/Nonprofit Terms; Industry Terms: Not Available to Industry
How to cite: eTd-CBE was a gift from Dali Li (Addgene plasmid # 196601 ; http://n2t.net/addgene:196601 ; RRID:Addgene_196601)
