[The description below was written by a language model from this plasmid's Addgene catalogue record and pLannotate feature annotations shown in this document.]
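Description:
eTd-CBE is a mammalian expression plasmid on a pCMV backbone that encodes a cytosine base editor built from a re-engineered adenine deaminase rather than a natural cytidine deaminase. The 8,778 nt plasmid is propagated in E. coli at high copy through a ColE1/pUC-type origin and selected with ampicillin via the β-lactamase gene. Short fragments of lac regulatory elements, an SV40 promoter fragment and a pBR322 bom remnant are backbone leftovers with no evident role in the payload. No mammalian selection marker is annotated, which is consistent with transient transfection.

The expression cassette is driven by the CMV immediate early enhancer and promoter and terminated by the bGH polyadenylation signal. A T7 promoter sits just upstream of the coding region and could support in vitro transcription. According to the record, the roughly 5.4 kb insert encodes a bipartite NLS, TadA-8e carrying the N46L substitution, an SpCas9 nickase, a second bipartite NLS, a P2A peptide, and then the uracil glycosylase inhibitor UGI with its own bipartite NLS. The feature table supports this layout, detecting an E. coli tadA-derived coding sequence followed by Cas9 with the D10A mutation (annotated as N- and C-terminal portions) and the phage PBS2 UGI. The P2A element causes UGI to be released as a separate protein rather than fused to the editor. There it blocks uracil excision so that deaminated cytosines are retained and resolved as C-to-T changes, while the nickase cuts the unedited strand to bias repair. A C-terminal 6×His tag is listed as coming from the backbone. No guide RNA cassette is annotated, so a guide would have to be supplied separately. The stated purpose is mammalian expression of eTd-CBE for CRISPR-based cytosine base editing.
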