Features (pLannotate 1.2.2; 18 found; start..end, strand, type, name):
    157..360     +  promoter       CMV promoter: human cytomegalovirus (CMV) immediate early promoter
    402..420     +  promoter       T7 promoter: promoter for bacteriophage T7 RNA polymerase
    491..982     +  CDS            tadA: TADA_ECOLI - Also known as yfhC. Experimental evidence at protein level: Swiss-Prot protein existence level 1. Catalyzes the deamination of adenosine to inosine at the wobble position 34 of tRNA(Arg2). Essential for cell viability. From Escherichia coli (strain K12).
    989..2590    +  CDS            dCas9(N): N-terminal portion of catalytically inactive Streptococcus pyogenes dCas9 carrying the D10A mutation (Zetsche et al., 2015)
   2591..5085    +  CDS            Cas9(C) (fragment): C-terminal portion of Streptococcus pyogenes Cas9 (Zetsche et al., 2015)
   5498..5746    +  CDS            UGI: UNGI_BPPB2 - Experimental evidence at protein level: Swiss-Prot protein existence level 1. This protein binds specifically and reversibly to the host uracil-DNA glycosylase, preventing removal of uracil residues from PBS2 DNA by the host uracil-excision repair system. From Bacillus phage PBS2 (Bacteriophage PBS2).
   5864..6088    +  polyA_signal   bGH poly(A) signal: bovine growth hormone polyadenylation signal
   6092..6113    +  promoter       SV40 promoter (fragment): SV40 enhancer and early promoter
   6118..6134    +  misc_feature   MCS (fragment): pBluescript multiple cloning site
   6183..6199    -  protein_bind   lac operator: The lac repressor binds to the lac operator to inhibit transcription in E. coli. This inhibition can be relieved by adding lactose or isopropyl-β-D-thiogalactopyranoside (IPTG). lac repressor encoded by lacI
   6207..6237    -  promoter       lac promoter: promoter for the E. coli lac operon
   6252..6273    -  protein_bind   CAP binding site: CAP binding activates transcription in the presence of cAMP. E. coli catabolite activator protein
   6286..6378    -  CDS            lacI (fragment): lac repressor; lacI; The lac repressor binds to the lac operator to inhibit transcription in E. coli. This inhibition can be relieved by adding lactose or isopropyl-β-D-thiogalactopyranoside (IPTG).
   6561..7149    -  rep_origin     ori: high-copy-number ColE1/pMB1/pBR322/pUC origin of replication
   7320..8180    -  CDS            AmpR: β-lactamase; bla; confers resistance to ampicillin, carbenicillin, and related antibiotics
   8181..8285    -  promoter       AmpR promoter: bla
   8356..8400    -  misc_feature   bom (fragment): basis of mobility region from pBR322
   8631..156     +  enhancer       CMV enhancer (across the origin): human cytomegalovirus immediate early enhancer
>Addgene plasmid #196601 | eTd-CBE | addgene full sequence | sequence record 386795 | Addgene NGS Result
CACTTGGCAGTACATCAAGTGTATCATATGCCAAGTACGCCCCCTATTGACGTCAATGACGGTAAATGGC
CCGCCTGGCATTATGCCCAGTACATGACCTTATGGGACTTTCCTACTTGGCAGTACATCTACGTATTAGT
CATCGCTATTACCATGGTGATGCGGTTTTGGCAGTACATCAATGGGCGTGGATAGCGGTTTGACTCACGG
GGATTTCCAAGTCTCCACCCCATTGACGTCAATGGGAGTTTGTTTTGGCACCAAAATCAACGGGACTTTC
CAAAATGTCGTAACAACTCCGCCCCATTGACGCAAATGGGCGGTAGGCGTGTACGGTGGGAGGTCTATAT
AAGCAGAGCTGGTTTAGTGAACCGTCAGATCCGCTAGAGATCCGCGGCCGCTAATACGACTCACTATAGG
GAGAGCCGCCACCATGAAACGGACAGCCGACGGAAGCGAGTTCGAGTCACCAAAGAAGAAGCGGAAAGTC
TCTGAGGTGGAGTTTTCCCACGAGTACTGGATGAGACATGCCCTGACCCTGGCCAAGAGGGCACGGGATG
AGAGGGAGGTGCCTGTGGGAGCCGTGCTGGTGCTGAACAATAGAGTGATCGGCGAGGGCTGGCTGAGAGC
CATCGGCCTGCACGACCCAACAGCCCATGCCGAAATTATGGCCCTGAGACAGGGCGGCCTGGTCATGCAG
AACTACAGACTGATTGACGCCACCCTGTACGTGACATTCGAGCCTTGCGTGATGTGCGCCGGCGCCATGA
TCCACTCTAGGATCGGCCGCGTGGTGTTTGGCGTGAGGAACTCAAAAAGAGGCGCCGCAGGCTCCCTGAT
GAACGTGCTGAACTACCCCGGCATGAATCACCGCGTCGAAATTACCGAGGGAATCCTGGCAGATGAATGT
GCCGCCCTGCTGTGCGATTTCTATCGGATGCCTAGACAGGTGTTCAATGCTCAGAAGAAGGCCCAGAGCT
CCATCAACGACAAGAAGTACAGCATCGGCCTGGCCATCGGCACCAACTCTGTGGGCTGGGCCGTGATCAC
CGACGAGTACAAGGTGCCCAGCAAGAAATTCAAGGTGCTGGGCAACACCGACCGGCACAGCATCAAGAAG
AACCTGATCGGAGCCCTGCTGTTCGACAGCGGCGAAACAGCCGAGGCCACCCGGCTGAAGAGAACCGCCA
GAAGAAGATACACCAGACGGAAGAACCGGATCTGCTATCTGCAAGAGATCTTCAGCAACGAGATGGCCAA
GGTGGACGACAGCTTCTTCCACAGACTGGAAGAGTCCTTCCTGGTGGAAGAGGATAAGAAGCACGAGCGG
CACCCCATCTTCGGCAACATCGTGGACGAGGTGGCCTACCACGAGAAGTACCCCACCATCTACCACCTGA
GAAAGAAACTGGTGGACAGCACCGACAAGGCCGACCTGCGGCTGATCTATCTGGCCCTGGCCCACATGAT
CAAGTTCCGGGGCCACTTCCTGATCGAGGGCGACCTGAACCCCGACAACAGCGACGTGGACAAGCTGTTC
ATCCAGCTGGTGCAGACCTACAACCAGCTGTTCGAGGAAAACCCCATCAACGCCAGCGGCGTGGACGCCA
AGGCCATCCTGTCTGCCAGACTGAGCAAGAGCAGACGGCTGGAAAATCTGATCGCCCAGCTGCCCGGCGA
GAAGAAGAATGGCCTGTTCGGAAACCTGATTGCCCTGAGCCTGGGCCTGACCCCCAACTTCAAGAGCAAC
TTCGACCTGGCCGAGGATGCCAAACTGCAGCTGAGCAAGGACACCTACGACGACGACCTGGACAACCTGC
TGGCCCAGATCGGCGACCAGTACGCCGACCTGTTTCTGGCCGCCAAGAACCTGTCCGACGCCATCCTGCT
GAGCGACATCCTGAGAGTGAACACCGAGATCACCAAGGCCCCCCTGAGCGCCTCTATGATCAAGAGATAC
GACGAGCACCACCAGGACCTGACCCTGCTGAAAGCTCTCGTGCGGCAGCAGCTGCCTGAGAAGTACAAAG
AGATTTTCTTCGACCAGAGCAAGAACGGCTACGCCGGCTACATTGACGGCGGAGCCAGCCAGGAAGAGTT
CTACAAGTTCATCAAGCCCATCCTGGAAAAGATGGACGGCACCGAGGAACTGCTCGTGAAGCTGAACAGA
GAGGACCTGCTGCGGAAGCAGCGGACCTTCGACAACGGCAGCATCCCCCACCAGATCCACCTGGGAGAGC
TGCACGCCATTCTGCGGCGGCAGGAAGATTTTTACCCATTCCTGAAGGACAACCGGGAAAAGATCGAGAA
GATCCTGACCTTCCGCATCCCCTACTACGTGGGCCCTCTGGCCAGGGGAAACAGCAGATTCGCCTGGATG
ACCAGAAAGAGCGAGGAAACCATCACCCCCTGGAACTTCGAGGAAGTGGTGGACAAGGGCGCTTCCGCCC
AGAGCTTCATCGAGCGGATGACCAACTTCGATAAGAACCTGCCCAACGAGAAGGTGCTGCCCAAGCACAG
CCTGCTGTACGAGTACTTCACCGTGTATAACGAGCTGACCAAAGTGAAATACGTGACCGAGGGAATGAGA
AAGCCCGCCTTCCTGAGCGGCGAGCAGAAAAAGGCCATCGTGGACCTGCTGTTCAAGACCAACCGGAAAG
TGACCGTGAAGCAGCTGAAAGAGGACTACTTCAAGAAAATCGAGTGCTTCGACTCCGTGGAAATCTCCGG
CGTGGAAGATCGGTTCAACGCCTCCCTGGGCACATACCACGATCTGCTGAAAATTATCAAGGACAAGGAC
TTCCTGGACAATGAGGAAAACGAGGACATTCTGGAAGATATCGTGCTGACCCTGACACTGTTTGAGGACA
GAGAGATGATCGAGGAACGGCTGAAAACCTATGCCCACCTGTTCGACGACAAAGTGATGAAGCAGCTGAA
GCGGCGGAGATACACCGGCTGGGGCAGGCTGAGCCGGAAGCTGATCAACGGCATCCGGGACAAGCAGTCC
GGCAAGACAATCCTGGATTTCCTGAAGTCCGACGGCTTCGCCAACAGAAACTTCATGCAGCTGATCCACG
ACGACAGCCTGACCTTTAAAGAGGACATCCAGAAAGCCCAGGTGTCCGGCCAGGGCGATAGCCTGCACGA
GCACATTGCCAATCTGGCCGGCAGCCCCGCCATTAAGAAGGGCATCCTGCAGACAGTGAAGGTGGTGGAC
GAGCTCGTGAAAGTGATGGGCCGGCACAAGCCCGAGAACATCGTGATCGAAATGGCCAGAGAGAACCAGA
CCACCCAGAAGGGACAGAAGAACAGCCGCGAGAGAATGAAGCGGATCGAAGAGGGCATCAAAGAGCTGGG
CAGCCAGATCCTGAAAGAACACCCCGTGGAAAACACCCAGCTGCAGAACGAGAAGCTGTACCTGTACTAC
CTGCAGAATGGGCGGGATATGTACGTGGACCAGGAACTGGACATCAACCGGCTGTCCGACTACGATGTGG
ACCATATCGTGCCTCAGAGCTTTCTGAAGGACGACTCCATCGACAACAAGGTGCTGACCAGAAGCGACAA
GAACCGGGGCAAGAGCGACAACGTGCCCTCCGAAGAGGTCGTGAAGAAGATGAAGAACTACTGGCGGCAG
CTGCTGAACGCCAAGCTGATTACCCAGAGAAAGTTCGACAATCTGACCAAGGCCGAGAGAGGCGGCCTGA
GCGAACTGGATAAGGCCGGCTTCATCAAGAGACAGCTGGTGGAAACCCGGCAGATCACAAAGCACGTGGC
ACAGATCCTGGACTCCCGGATGAACACTAAGTACGACGAGAATGACAAGCTGATCCGGGAAGTGAAAGTG
ATCACCCTGAAGTCCAAGCTGGTGTCCGATTTCCGGAAGGATTTCCAGTTTTACAAAGTGCGCGAGATCA
ACAACTACCACCACGCCCACGACGCCTACCTGAACGCCGTCGTGGGAACCGCCCTGATCAAAAAGTACCC
TAAGCTGGAAAGCGAGTTCGTGTACGGCGACTACAAGGTGTACGACGTGCGGAAGATGATCGCCAAGAGC
GAGCAGGAAATCGGCAAGGCTACCGCCAAGTACTTCTTCTACAGCAACATCATGAACTTTTTCAAGACCG
AGATTACCCTGGCCAACGGCGAGATCCGGAAGCGGCCTCTGATCGAGACAAACGGCGAAACCGGGGAGAT
CGTGTGGGATAAGGGCCGGGATTTTGCCACCGTGCGGAAAGTGCTGAGCATGCCCCAAGTGAATATCGTG
AAAAAGACCGAGGTGCAGACAGGCGGCTTCAGCAAAGAGTCTATCCTGCCCAAGAGGAACAGCGATAAGC
TGATCGCCAGAAAGAAGGACTGGGACCCTAAGAAGTACGGCGGCTTCGACAGCCCCACCGTGGCCTATTC
TGTGCTGGTGGTGGCCAAAGTGGAAAAGGGCAAGTCCAAGAAACTGAAGAGTGTGAAAGAGCTGCTGGGG
ATCACCATCATGGAAAGAAGCAGCTTCGAGAAGAATCCCATCGACTTTCTGGAAGCCAAGGGCTACAAAG
AAGTGAAAAAGGACCTGATCATCAAGCTGCCTAAGTACTCCCTGTTCGAGCTGGAAAACGGCCGGAAGAG
AATGCTGGCCTCTGCCGGCGAACTGCAGAAGGGAAACGAACTGGCCCTGCCCTCCAAATATGTGAACTTC
CTGTACCTGGCCAGCCACTATGAGAAGCTGAAGGGCTCCCCCGAGGATAATGAGCAGAAACAGCTGTTTG
TGGAACAGCACAAGCACTACCTGGACGAGATCATCGAGCAGATCAGCGAGTTCTCCAAGAGAGTGATCCT
GGCCGACGCTAATCTGGACAAAGTGCTGTCCGCCTACAACAAGCACCGGGATAAGCCCATCAGAGAGCAG
GCCGAGAATATCATCCACCTGTTTACCCTGACCAATCTGGGAGCCCCTGCCGCCTTCAAGTACTTTGACA
CCACCATCGACCGGAAGAGGTACACCAGCACCAAAGAGGTGCTGGACGCCACCCTGATCCACCAGAGCAT
CACCGGCCTGTACGAGACACGGATCGACCTGTCTCAGCTGGGAGGTGACTCTGGCGGCTCAAAAAGAACC
GCCGACGGCAGCGAATTCGAGCCCAAGAAGAAGAGGAAAGTCGGAAGCGGAGCTACTAACTTCAGCCTGC
TGAAGCAGGCTGGAGACGTGGAGGAGAACCCTGGACCTACTAATCTGAGCGACATCATTGAGAAGGAGAC
TGGGAAACAGCTGGTCATTCAGGAGTCCATCCTGATGCTGCCTGAGGAGGTGGAGGAAGTGATCGGCAAC
AAGCCAGAGTCTGACATCCTGGTGCACACCGCCTACGACGAGTCCACAGATGAGAATGTGATGCTGCTGA
CCTCTGACGCCCCCGAGTATAAGCCTTGGGCCCTGGTCATCCAGGATTCTAACGGCGAGAATAAGATCAA
GATGCTGAGCGGAGGATCCGGAGGATCTGGAGGCAGCACCAACCTGTCTGACATCATCGAGAAGGAGACA
GGCAAGCAGCTGGTCATCCAGGAGAGCATCCTGATGCTGCCCGAAGAAGTCGAAGAAGTGATCGGAAACA
AGCCTGAGAGCGATATCCTGGTCCATACCGCCTACGACGAGAGTACCGACGAAAATGTGATGCTGCTGAC
ATCCGACGCCCCAGAGTATAAGCCCTGGGCTCTGGTCATCCAGGATTCCAACGGAGAGAACAAAATCAAA
ATGCTGTCTGGCGGCTCAAAAAGAACCGCCGACGGCAGCGAATTCGAGCCCAAGAAGAAGAGGAAAGTCT
AACCGGTCATCATCACCATCACCATTGAGTTTAAACCCGCTGATCAGCCTCGACTGTGCCTTCTAGTTGC
CAGCCATCTGTTGTTTGCCCCTCCCCCGTGCCTTCCTTGACCCTGGAAGGTGCCACTCCCACTGTTCTTT
CCTAATAAAATGAGGAAATTGCATCGCATTGTCTGAGTAGGTGTCATTCTATTCTGGGGGGTGGGGTGGG
GCAGGACAGCAAGGGGGAGGATTGGGAAGACAATAGCAGGCATGCTGGGGATGCGGTGGGCTCTATGGCT
TCTGAGGCGGAAAGAACCAGCTGGGGCTCGATACCGTCGACCTCTAGCTAGAGCTTGGCGTAATCATGGT
CATAGCTGTTTCCTGTGTGAAATTGTTATCCGCTCACAATTCCACACAACATACGAGCCGGAAGCATAAA
GTGTAAAGCCTAGGGTGCCTAATGAGTGAGCTAACTCACATTAATTGCGTTGCGCTCACTGCCCGCTTTC
CAGTCGGGAAACCTGTCGTGCCAGCTGCATTAATGAATCGGCCAACGCGCGGGGAGAGGCGGTTTGCGTA
TTGGGCGCTCTTCCGCTTCCTCGCTCACTGACTCGCTGCGCTCGGTCGTTCGGCTGCGGCGAGCGGTATC
AGCTCACTCAAAGGCGGTAATACGGTTATCCACAGAATCAGGGGATAACGCAGGAAAGAACATGTGAGCA
AAAGGCCAGCAAAAGGCCAGGAACCGTAAAAAGGCCGCGTTGCTGGCGTTTTTCCATAGGCTCCGCCCCC
CTGACGAGCATCACAAAAATCGACGCTCAAGTCAGAGGTGGCGAAACCCGACAGGACTATAAAGATACCA
GGCGTTTCCCCCTGGAAGCTCCCTCGTGCGCTCTCCTGTTCCGACCCTGCCGCTTACCGGATACCTGTCC
GCCTTTCTCCCTTCGGGAAGCGTGGCGCTTTCTCATAGCTCACGCTGTAGGTATCTCAGTTCGGTGTAGG
TCGTTCGCTCCAAGCTGGGCTGTGTGCACGAACCCCCCGTTCAGCCCGACCGCTGCGCCTTATCCGGTAA
CTATCGTCTTGAGTCCAACCCGGTAAGACACGACTTATCGCCACTGGCAGCAGCCACTGGTAACAGGATT
AGCAGAGCGAGGTATGTAGGCGGTGCTACAGAGTTCTTGAAGTGGTGGCCTAACTACGGCTACACTAGAA
GAACAGTATTTGGTATCTGCGCTCTGCTGAAGCCAGTTACCTTCGGAAAAAGAGTTGGTAGCTCTTGATC
CGGCAAACAAACCACCGCTGGTAGCGGTGGTTTTTTTGTTTGCAAGCAGCAGATTACGCGCAGAAAAAAA
GGATCTCAAGAAGATCCTTTGATCTTTTCTACGGGGTCTGACACTCAGTGGAACGAAAACTCACGTTAAG
GGATTTTGGTCATGAGATTATCAAAAAGGATCTTCACCTAGATCCTTTTAAATTAAAAATGAAGTTTTAA
ATCAATCTAAAGTATATATGAGTAAACTTGGTCTGACAGTTACCAATGCTTAATCAGTGAGGCACCTATC
TCAGCGATCTGTCTATTTCGTTCATCCATAGTTGCCTGACTCCCCGTCGTGTAGATAACTACGATACGGG
AGGGCTTACCATCTGGCCCCAGTGCTGCAATGATACCGCGAGACCCACGCTCACCGGCTCCAGATTTATC
AGCAATAAACCAGCCAGCCGGAAGGGCCGAGCGCAGAAGTGGTCCTGCAACTTTATCCGCCTCCATCCAG
TCTATTAATTGTTGCCGGGAAGCTAGAGTAAGTAGTTCGCCAGTTAATAGTTTGCGCAACGTTGTTGCCA
TTGCTACAGGCATCGTGGTGTCACGCTCGTCGTTTGGTATGGCTTCATTCAGCTCCGGTTCCCAACGATC
AAGGCGAGTTACATGATCCCCCATGTTGTGCAAAAAAGCGGTTAGCTCCTTCGGTCCTCCGATCGTTGTC
AGAAGTAAGTTGGCCGCAGTGTTATCACTCATGGTTATGGCAGCACTGCATAATTCTCTTACTGTCATGC
CATCCGTAAGATGCTTTTCTGTGACTGGTGAGTACTCAACCAAGTCATTCTGAGAATAGTGTATGCGGCG
ACCGAGTTGCTCTTGCCCGGCGTCAATACGGGATAATACCGCGCCACATAGCAGAACTTTAAAAGTGCTC
ATCATTGGAAAACGTTCTTCGGGGCGAAAACTCTCAAGGATCTTACCGCTGTTGAGATCCAGTTCGATGT
AACCCACTCGTGCACCCAACTGATCTTCAGCATCTTTTACTTTCACCAGCGTTTCTGGGTGAGCAAAAAC
AGGAAGGCAAAATGCCGCAAAAAAGGGAATAAGGGCGACACGGAAATGTTGAATACTCATACTCTTCCTT
TTTCAATATTATTGAAGCATTTATCAGGGTTATTGTCTCATGAGCGGATACATATTTGAATGTATTTAGA
AAAATAAACAAATAGGGGTTCCGCGCACATTTCCCCGAAAAGTGCCACCTGACGTCGACGGATCGGGAGA
TCGATCTCCCGATCCCCTAGGGTCGACTCTCAGTACAATCTGCTCTGATGCCGCATAGTTAAGCCAGTAT
CTGCTCCCTGCTTGTGTGTTGGAGGTCGCTGAGTAGTGCGCGAGCAAAATTTAAGCTACAACAAGGCAAG
GCTTGACCGACAATTGCATGAAGAATCTGCTTAGGGTTAGGCGTTTTGCGCTGCTTCGCGATGTACGGGC
CAGATATACGCGTTGACATTGATTATTGACTAGTTATTAATAGTAATCAATTACGGGGTCATTAGTTCAT
AGCCCATATATTGAGTTCCGCGTTACATAACTTACGGTAAATGGCCCGCCTGGCTGACCGCCCAACGACC
CCCGCCCATTGACGTCAATAATGACGTATGTTCCCATAGTAACGCCAATAGGGACTTTCCATTGACGTCA
ATGGGTGGAGTATTTACGGTAAACTGCC
